>Addgene plasmid #203226 | His-AgdNK | addgene full sequence | sequence record 403332 | Addgene NGS Result
TGGCGAATGGG
[124 nt withheld, positions 12-135]
C
[91 nt withheld, positions 137-227]
A
[49 nt withheld, positions 229-277]
CCTTTGACGTTGGAGTCCACGTTCTTT
[37 nt withheld, positions 305-341]
ACCCTATCTCGGTCTATTCTTTTGATTTATAAGGGATTTTGCCGATTTCGGCCTATTGGTTAAAAAATGA
GCTGATTTAACAAAAATTTAACGCGAATTTTAACAAAATATTAACGTTTACAATTTCAGGTGGCACTTTT
CGGGGAAATGTGCGCGGAACCCCTATTTGTTTATTTTTCTAAATACATTCAAATATGTATCCGCTCATGA
ATTAATTCTTAGAAAAACTCATCGAGCATCAAATGAAACTGCAATTTATTCATATCAGGATTATCAATAC
CATATTTTTGAAAAAGCCGTTTCTGTAATGAAGGAGAAAACTCACCGAGGCAGTTCCATAGGATGGCAAG
ATCCTGGTATCGGTCTGCGATTCCGACTCGTCCAACATCAATACAACCTATTAATTTCCCCTCGTCAAAA
ATAAGGTTATCAAGTGAGAAATCACCATGAGTGACGACTGAATCCGGTGAGAATGGCAAAAGTTTATGCA
TTTCTTTCCAGACTTGTTCAACAGGCCAGCCATTACGCTCGTCATCAAAATCACTCGCATCAACCAAACC
GTTATTCATTCGTGATTGCGCCTGAGCGAGACGAAATACGCGATCGCTGTTAAAAGGACAATTACAAACA
GGAATCGAATGCAACCGGCGCAGGAACACTGCCAGCGCATCAACAATATTTTCACCTGAATCAGGATATT
CTTCTAATACCTGGAATGCTGTTTTCCCGGGGATCGCAGTGGTGAGTAACCATGCATCATCAGGAGTACG
GATAAAATGCTTGATGGTCGGAAGAGGCATAAATTCCGTCAGCCAGTTTAGTCTGACCATCTCATCTGTA
ACATCATTGGCAACGCTACCTTTGCCATGTTTCAGAAACAACTCTGGCGCATCGGGCTTCCCATACAATC
GATAGATTGTCGCACCTGATTGCCCGACATTATCGCGAGCCCATTTATACCCATATAAATCAGCATCCAT
GTTGGAATTTAATCGCGGCCTAGAGCAAGACGTTTCCCGTTGAATATGGCTCATAACACCCCTTGTATTA
CTGTTTATGTAAGCAGACAGTTTTATTGTTCATGACCAAAATCCCTTAACGTGAGTTTTCGTTCCACTGA
GCGTCAGACCCCGTAGAAAAGATCAAAGGATCTTCTTGAGATCCTTTTTTTCTGCGCGTAATCTGCTGCT
TGCAAACAAAAAAACCACCGCTACCAGCGGTGGTTTGTTTGCCGGATCAAGAGCTACCAACTCTTTTTCC
GAAGGTAACTGGCTTCAGCAGAGCGCAGATACCAAATACTGTCCTTCTAGTGTAGCCGTAGTTAGGCCAC
CACTTCAAGAACTCTGTAGCACCGCCTACATACCTCGCTCTGCTAATCCTGTTACCAGTGGCTGCTGCCA
GTGGCGATAAGTCGTGTCTTACCGGGTTGGACTCAAGACGATAGTTACCGGATAAGGCGCAGCGGTCGGG
CTGAACGGGGGGTTCGTGCACACAGCCCAGCTTGGAGCGAACGACCTACACCGAACTGAGATACCTACAG
CGTGAGCTATGAGAAAGCGCCACGCTTCCCGAAGGGAGAAAGGCGGACAGGTATCCGGTAAGCGGCAGGG
TCGGAACAGGAGAGCGCACGAGGGAGCTTCCAGGGGGAAACGCCTGGTATCTTTATAGTCCTGTCGGGTT
TCGCCACCTCTGACTTGAGCGTCGATTTTTGTGATGCTCGTCAGGGGGGCGGAGCCTATGGAAAAACGCC
AGCAACGCGGCCTTTTTACGGTTCCTGGCCTTTTGCTGGCCTTTTGCTCACATGTTCTTTCCTGCGTTAT
CCCCTGATTCTGTGGATAACCGTATTACCGCCTTTGAGTGAGCTGATACCGCTCGCCGCAGCCGAACGAC
CGAGCGCAGCGAGTCAGTGAGCGAGGAAGCGGAAGAGCGCCTGATGCGGTATTTTCTCCTTACGCATCTG
TGCGGTATTTCACACCGCATATATGGTGCACTCTCAGTACAATCTGCTCTGATGCCGCATAGTTAAGCCA
GTATACACTCCGCTATCGCTACGTGACTGGGTCATGGCTGCGCCCCGACACCCGCCAACACCCGCTGACG
CGCCCTGACGGGCTTGTCTGCTCCCGGCATCCGCTTACAGACAAGCTGTGACCGTCTCCGGGAGCTGCAT
GTGTCAGAGGTTTTCACCGTCATCACCGAAACGCGCGAGGCAGCTGCGGTAAAGCTCATCAGCGTGGTCG
TGAAGCGATTCACAGATGTCTGCCTGTTCATCCGCGTCCAGCTCGTTGAGTTTCTCCAGAAGCGTTAATG
TCTGGCTTCTGATAAAGCGGGCCATGTTAAGGGCGGTTTTTTCCTGTTTGGTCACTGATGCCTCCGTGTA
AGGGGGATTTCTGTTCATGGGGGTAATGATACCGATGAAACGAGAGAGGATGCTCACGATACGGGTTACT
GATGATGAACATGCCCGGTTACTGGAACGTTGTGAGGGTAAACAACTGGCGGTATGGATGCGGCGGGACC
AGAGAAAAATCACTCAGGGTCAATGCCAGCGCTTCGTTAATACAGATGTAGGTGTTCCACAGGGTAGCCA
GCAGCATCCTGCGATGCAGATCCGGAACATAATGGTGCAGGGCGCTGACTTCCGCGTTTCCAGACTTTAC
GAAACACGGAAACCGAAGACCATTCATGTTGTTGCTCAGGTCGCAGACGTTTTGCAGCAGCAGTCGCTTC
ACGTTCGCTCGCGTATCGGTGATTCATTCTGCTAACCAGTAAGGCAACCCCGCCAGCCTAGCCGGGTCCT
CAACGACAGGAGCACGATCATGCGCACCCGTGGGGCCGCCATGCCGGCGATAATGGCCTGCTTCTCGCCG
AAACGTTTGGTGGCGGGACCAGTGACGAAGGCTTGAGCGAGGGCGTGCAAGATTCCGAATACCGCAAGCG
ACAGGCCGATCATCGTCGCGCTCCAGCGAAAGCGGTCCTCGCCGAAAATGACCCAGAGCGCTGCCGGCAC
CTGTCCTACGAGTTGCATGATAAAGAAGACAGTCATAAGTGCGGCGACGATAGTCATGCCCCGCGCCCAC
CGGAAGGAGCTGACTGGGTTGAAGGCTCTCAAGGGCATCGGTCGAGATCCCGGTGCCTAATGAGTGAGCT
AACTTACATTAATTGCGTTGCGCTCACTGCCCGCTTTCCAGTCGGGAAACCTGTCGTGCCAGCTGCATTA
ATGAATCGGCCAACGCGCGGGGAGAGGCGGTTTGCGTATTGGGCGCCAGGGTGGTTTTTCTTTTCACCAG
TGAGACGGGCAACAGCTGATTGCCCTTCACCGCCTGGCCCTGAGAGAGTTGCAGCAAGCGGTCCACGCTG
GTTTGCCCCAGCAGGCGAAAATCCTGTTTGATGGTGGTTAACGGCGGGATATAACATGAGCTGTCTTCGG
TATCGTCGTATCCCACTACCGAGATATCCGCACCAACGCGCAGCCCGGACTCGGTAATGGCGCGCATTGC
GCCCAGCGCCATCTGATCGTTGGCAACCAGCATCGCAGTGGGAACGATGCCCTCATTCAGCATTTGCATG
GTTTGTTGAAAACCGGACATGGCACTCCAGTCGCCTTCCCGTTCCGCTATCGGCTGAATTTGATTGCGAG
TGAGATATTTATGCCAGCCAGCCAGACGCAGACGCGCCGAGACAGAACTTAATGGGCCCGCTAACAGCGC
GATTTGCTGGTGACCCAATGCGACCAGATGCTCCACGCCCAGTCGCGTACCGTCTTCATGGGAGAAAATA
ATACTGTTGATGGGTGTCTGGTCAGAGACATCAAGAAATAACGCCGGAACATTAGTGCAGGCAGCTTCCA
CAGCAATGGCATCCTGGTCATCCAGCGGATAGTTAATGATCAGCCCACTGACGCGTTGCGCGAGAAGATT
GTGCACCGCCGCTTTACAGGCTTCGACGCCGCTTCGTTCTACCATCGACACCACCACGCTGGCACCCAGT
TGATCGGCGCGAGATTTAATCGCCGCGACAATTTGCGACGGCGCGTGCAGGGCCAGACTGGAGGTGGCAA
CGCCAATCAGCAACGACTGTTTGCCCGCCAGTTGTTGTGCCACGCGGTTGGGAATGTAATTCAGCTCCGC
CATCGCCGCTTCCACTTTTTCCCGCGTTTTCGCAGAAACGTGGCTGGCCTGGTTCACCACGCGGGAAACG
GTCTGATAAGAGACACCGGCATACTCTGCGACATCGTATAACGTTACTGGTTTCACATTCACCACCCTGA
ATTGACTCTCTTCCGGGCGCTATCATGCCATACCGCGAAAGGTTTTGCGCCATTCGATGGTGTCCGGGAT
CTCGACGCTCTCCCTTATGCGACTCCTGCATTAGGAAGCAGCCCAGTAGTAGGTTGAGGCCGTTGAGCAC
CGCCGCCGCAAGGAATGGTGCATGCAAGGAGATGGCGCCCAACAGTCCCCCGGCCACGGGGCCTGCCACC
ATACCCACGCCGAAACAAGCGCTCATGAGCCCGAAGTGGCGAGCCCGATCTTCCCCATCGGTGATGTCGG
CGATATAGGCGCCAGCAACCGCACCTGTGGCGCCGGTGATGCCGGCCACGATGCGTCCGGCGTAGAGGAT
CGAGATCTCGATCCCGCGAAATTAATACGACTCACTATAGGGGAATTGTGAGCGGATAACAATTCCCCTC
TAGAAATAATTTTGTTTAACTTTAAGAAGGAGATATACATATGCACCACCACCACCACCACGAAAACCTG
TACTTCCAGAGCATGCCGCCAATCGCGAGCGAGAAGCTGGGTGCGAGCGGCAAGAAACCGTTCACCGTGT
TTGTTGAGGGTAACATCGGTAGCGGCAAGACCACCTTTCTGAACCACTTCCAAAAATTTAACGACATTTG
CCTGCTGACCGAGCCGGTGGAAAAGTGGCGTAACTGCGGTGGCGTTAACCTGCTGGATCTGATGTACAAA
GAGAGCCACCGTTGGGCGATGCCGTTCCAGACCTATGTGACCCTGACCATGCTGGACATGCACACCTGCC
AAACCGATAAGAGCGTGAAACTGATGGAACGTAGCCTGTTCAGCGCGCGTAACTGCTTTGTTGAGAGCAT
GCTGGCGAGCGGTAGCCTGCACCAGGGCATGTACAACGTGCTGCAAGAATGGTATGACTTTATCTGCTGC
AACATCCACATTCAGGCGGATCTGATTGTTTACCTGCAAACCAGCCCGGAAGTGGTTTATGAGCGTATGA
AGCAGCGTGCGCGTAGCGAGGAAAGCTGCGTTCCGCTGGAGTACCTGAAAGAGCTGCACGAACTGCACGA
GAACTGGCTGATTCATGGTGCGAGCCCGCGTCCGGCGCCGGTGCTGGTTCTGAACGCGGACCTGGATCTG
AACACCATCGGCGCGGAGTATGAACGTAGCGAAACCAGCATTCTGAAACCGATCCTGATTGAGAACACCA
ACCAACACGCGATTCTGACCAGCCCGGCGAAGCGTGCGAAAACCGACTTCTAACTCGAGCACCACCACCA
CCACCACTGAGATCCGGCTGCTAACAAAGCCCGAAAGGAAGCTGAGTTGGCTGCTGCCACCGCTGAGCAA
TAACTAGCATAACCCCTTGGGGCCTCTAAACGGGTCTTGAGGGGTTTTTTGCTGAAAGGAGGAACTATAT
CCGGAT
Features (pLannotate 1.2.2; 21 found; start..end, strand, type, name):
     12..467     +  rep_origin     f1 ori (sequence partly withheld): f1 bacteriophage origin of replication; arrow indicates direction of (+) strand synthesis
    494..551     +  promoter       AmpR promoter (fragment): bla
    560..1375    -  CDS            KanR: aminoglycoside phosphotransferase; aph(3')-Ia; confers resistance to kanamycin in bacteria or G418 (Geneticin®) in eukaryotes
   1497..2085    +  rep_origin     ori: high-copy-number ColE1/pMB1/pBR322/pUC origin of replication
   2271..2413    -  misc_feature   bom: basis of mobility region from pBR322
   2515..2706    -  CDS            rop: Rop protein, which maintains plasmids at low copy number; rop
   2723..3103    +  CDS            YPB1_ECOLX: Protein predicted: Swiss-Prot protein existence level 4. From Escherichia coli.
   3175..3466    -  CDS            TcR (fragment): tetracycline efflux protein; tet; confers resistance to tetracycline
   3481..3502    -  protein_bind   CAP binding site: CAP binding activates transcription in the presence of cAMP. E. coli catabolite activator protein
   3515..4597    -  CDS            lacI: lac repressor; lacI; The lac repressor binds to the lac operator to inhibit transcription in E. coli. This inhibition can be relieved by adding lactose or isopropyl-β-D-thiogalactopyranoside (IPTG).
   4598..4675    -  promoter       lacI promoter: lacI
   4683..4962    -  CDS            TcR (fragment): tetracycline efflux protein; tet; confers resistance to tetracycline
   4984..5002    +  promoter       T7 promoter: promoter for bacteriophage T7 RNA polymerase
   5003..5027    +  protein_bind   lac operator: The lac repressor binds to the lac operator to inhibit transcription in E. coli. This inhibition can be relieved by adding lactose or isopropyl-β-D-thiogalactopyranoside (IPTG). lac repressor encoded by lacI
   5042..5064    +  RBS            RBS: efficient ribosome binding site from bacteriophage T7 gene 10 (Olins and Rangwala, 1989)
   5075..5092    +  CDS            9xHis (fragment): 9xHis affinity tag
   5093..5110    +  CDS            TEV site (fragment): tobacco etch virus (TEV) protease recognition and cleavage site
   5144..5842    +  CDS            dnk (fragment): DNK_DROME - Experimental evidence at protein level: Swiss-Prot protein existence level 1. Deoxyribonucleoside kinase that has a broad specificity phosphorylating thymidine, 2'-deoxyriboadenosine, 2'-deoxyribocytidine and 2'-deoxyriboguanosine. Specificity is higher for pyrimidine nucleosides. Several anti-viral and anti-cancer nucleoside analogs are also efficiently phosphorylated. From Drosophila melanogaster (Fruit fly).
   5861..5878    +  CDS            9xHis (fragment): 9xHis affinity tag
   5888..5937    +  CDS            SET1 (fragment): solubility-enhancement tag derived from T7 phage gene 10B
   5945..5992    +  terminator     T7 terminator: transcription terminator for bacteriophage T7 RNA polymerase
