[The description below was written by a language model from this plasmid's Addgene catalogue record and pLannotate feature annotations shown in this document.]
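Description:
His-AgdNK is a bacterial expression plasmid built on the pET28a backbone (about 6.0 kb in total) for producing recombinant deoxynucleoside kinase from the mosquito Anopheles gambiae in E. coli. It is propagated through a ColE1/pBR322-type origin accompanied by the bom region and the rop gene, which moderates copy number. Selection is by the kanamycin resistance gene (aminoglycoside phosphotransferase). An f1 phage origin is also present, and the short tetracycline-resistance and other fragments in the annotation are backbone remnants rather than functional markers.

The roughly 780 bp kinase coding sequence was placed between the NdeI and XhoI sites, downstream of a T7 promoter, a lac operator and the T7 gene 10 ribosome binding site, and is followed by the T7 terminator. The plasmid-borne lacI gene supplies lac repressor, so transcription is held off until IPTG induction in a host that provides T7 RNA polymerase. The protein carries an N-terminal 6xHis tag followed by a TEV protease site, which allows metal-affinity purification and subsequent tag removal. The automated annotation labels the insert by homology to the Drosophila melanogaster dNK, but the catalogue record identifies it as the A. gambiae enzyme. A second His-tag sequence, typical of pET28a, is annotated just downstream of the insert; the record does not say whether it is translated, and only the N-terminal tag is described.

The enzyme phosphorylates a wide range of nucleosides at the 5′-hydroxyl position. The associated work concerns an enzyme-coupled microplate assay for DNPH1-catalysed hydrolysis of hmdUMP, though the record does not spell out the kinase's exact role in it.
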