Addgene plasmid #203226: His-AgdNK
Purpose: For protein expression. A. gambiae deoxynucleoside kinase. Phosphorylates a wide variety of nucleosides at the 5-hydroxyl position. Pet28a plasmid, KAN resistant, N-terminal TEV-cleavable 6xHis tag.
Depositing lab: Vern Schramm. Depositing organization: Albert Einstein College of Medicine. Publication: An enzyme-coupled microplate assay for activity and inhibition of hmdUMP hydrolysis by DNPH1. Wagner AG, Eskandari R, Schramm VL. Anal Biochem. 2023 Jul 1;672:115171. doi: 10.1016/j.ab.2023.115171. Epub 2023 May 3. PubMed 37142196.
Backbone
  Vector backbone: pet28a
  Backbone size w/o insert (bp): 5237
  Total vector size (bp): 6017
  Vector type: Bacterial Expression
Growth in bacteria
  Bacterial resistance: Kanamycin, 50 μg/mL
  Growth temperature: 37°C
  Growth strain: DH5alpha
  Copy number: Unknown
Gene/Insert
  Gene/Insert name: deoxynucleoside kinase (alt names: dNK; AgdNK)
  Species: Anopheles gambiae
  Insert size (bp): 780
  Entrez Gene: AgaP_AGAP001585 (a.k.a. AgaP_AGAP001585, AgaP_ENSANGG00000014878, ENSANGG00000014878)
  Tag / fusion protein: N-terminal TEV cleavable 6xHis tag (N terminal on insert)
  Cloning method: Restriction Enzyme; 5′ cloning site NdeI (unknown if destroyed); 3′ cloning site XhoI (unknown if destroyed)
  Sequencing primers: 5′ TAATACGACTCACTATAGGG; 3′ GCTAGTTATTGCTCAGCGG
Resource information
  A portion of this plasmid was derived from a plasmid made by: Genscript
Terms and licenses: Academic/Nonprofit Terms; Industry Terms: Not Available to Industry
How to cite: His-AgdNK was a gift from Vern Schramm (Addgene plasmid # 203226 ; http://n2t.net/addgene:203226 ; RRID:Addgene_203226)
