>Addgene plasmid #203226 | His-AgdNK | depositor partial sequence | sequence record 394764 | His-AgdNK sequence
CACCACCACCACCACCACGAAAACCTGTACTTCCAGAGCATGCCGCCAATCGCGAGCGAGAAGCTGGGTG
CGAGCGGCAAGAAACCGTTCACCGTGTTTGTTGAGGGTAACATCGGTAGCGGCAAGACCACCTTTCTGAA
CCACTTCCAAAAATTTAACGACATTTGCCTGCTGACCGAGCCGGTGGAAAAGTGGCGTAACTGCGGTGGC
GTTAACCTGCTGGATCTGATGTACAAAGAGAGCCACCGTTGGGCGATGCCGTTCCAGACCTATGTGACCC
TGACCATGCTGGACATGCACACCTGCCAAACCGATAAGAGCGTGAAACTGATGGAACGTAGCCTGTTCAG
CGCGCGTAACTGCTTTGTTGAGAGCATGCTGGCGAGCGGTAGCCTGCACCAGGGCATGTACAACGTGCTG
CAAGAATGGTATGACTTTATCTGCTGCAACATCCACATTCAGGCGGATCTGATTGTTTACCTGCAAACCA
GCCCGGAAGTGGTTTATGAGCGTATGAAGCAGCGTGCGCGTAGCGAGGAAAGCTGCGTTCCGCTGGAGTA
CCTGAAAGAGCTGCACGAACTGCACGAGAACTGGCTGATTCATGGTGCGAGCCCGCGTCCGGCGCCGGTG
CTGGTTCTGAACGCGGACCTGGATCTGAACACCATCGGCGCGGAGTATGAACGTAGCGAAACCAGCATTC
TGAAACCGATCCTGATTGAGAACACCAACCAACACGCGATTCTGACCAGCCCGGCGAAGCGTGCGAAAAC
CGACTTCTAA
